>Addgene plasmid #229699 | pLViP-LifeAct-iRFP670 | addgene full sequence | sequence record 458301 | Addgene NGS Result
TTCCGCGTTACATAACTTACGGTAAATGGCCCGCCTGGCTGACCGCCCAACGACCCCCGCCCATTGACGT
CAATAATGACGTATGTTCCCATAGTAACGCCAATAGGGACTTTCCATTGACGTCAATGGGTGGAGTATTT
ACGGTAAACTGCCCACTTGGCAGTACATCAAGTGTATCATATGCCAAGTACGCCCCCTATTGACGTCAAT
GACGGTAAATGGCCCGCCTGGCATTATGCCCAGTACATGACCTTATGGGACTTTCCTACTTGGCAGTACA
TCTACGTATTAGTCATCGCTATTACCATGGTGATGCGGTTTTGGCAGTACATCAATGGGCGTGGATAGCG
GTTTGACTCACGGGGATTTCCAAGTCTCCACCCCATTGACGTCAATGGGAGTTTGTTTTGGCACCAAAAT
CAACGGGACTTTCCAAAATGTCGTAACAACTCCGCCCCATTGACGCAAATGGGCGGTAGGCGTGTACGGT
GGGAGGTCTATATAAGCAGAGCTGGTTTAGTGAACCGTCAGATCCGCTAGCGCTACCGGACTCAGATCTC
GAGCTCAAGCTTCGAATTCCACCATGGGCGTGGCCGACCTGATCAAGAAGTTCGAGAGCATCAGCAAGGA
GGAGGGGGATCCACCGGTTATGGCGCGTAAGGTCGATCTCACCTCCTGCGATCGCGAGCCGATCCACATC
CCCGGCAGCATTCAGCCGTGCGGCTGCCTGCTAGCCTGCGACGCGCAGGCGGTGCGGATCACGCGCATTA
CGGAAAATGCCGGCGCGTTCTTTGGACGCGAAACTCCGCGGGTCGGTGAGCTACTCGCCGATTACTTCGG
CGAGACCGAAGCCCATGCGCTGCGCAACGCACTGGCGCAGTCCTCCGATCCAAAGCGACCGGCGCTGATC
TTCGGTTGGCGCGACGGCCTGACCGGCCGCACCTTCGACATCTCACTGCATCGCCATGACGGTACATCGA
TCATCGAGTTCGAGCCTGCGGCGGCCGAACAGGCCGACAATCCGCTGCGGCTGACGCGGCAGATCATCGC
GCGCACCAAAGAACTGAAGTCGCTCGAAGAGATGGCCGCACGGGTGCCGCGCTATCTGCAGGCGATGCTC
GGCTATCACCGCGTGATGTTGTACCGCTTCGCGGACGACGGCTCCGGGATGGTGATCGGCGAGGCGAAGC
GCAGCGACCTCGAGAGCTTTCTCGGTCAGCACTTTCCGGCGTCGCTGGTCCCGCAGCAGGCGCGGCTACT
GTACTTGAAGAACGCGATCCGCGTGGTCTCGGATTCGCGCGGCATCAGCAGCCGGATCGTGCCCGAGCAC
GACGCCTCCGGCGCCGCGCTCGATCTGTCGTTCGCGCACCTGCGCAGCATCTCGCCCTGCCATCTCGAAT
TTCTGCGGAACATGGGCGTCAGCGCCTCGATGTCGCTGTCGATCATCATTGACGGCACGCTATGGGGATT
GATCATCTGTCATCATTACGAGCCGCGTGCCGTGCCGATGGCGCAGCGCGTCGCGGCCGAAATGTTCGCC
GACTTCTTATCGCTGCACTTCACCGCCGCCCACCACCAACGCTAATGTACAGCATCTTGAGTCCCTTTTT
ACCGCTGTTACCAATTTTCTTTTGTCTTTGGGTAAACCCGGGAATTCCGCCCCTCTCCCCCCCTAACGTT
ACTGGCCGAAGCCGCTTGGAATAAGGCCGGTGTGCGTTTGTCTATATGTTATTTTCCACCATATTGCCGT
CTTTTGGCAATGTGAGGGCCCGGAAACCTGGCCCTGTCTTCTTGACGAGCATTCCTAGGGGTCTTTCCCC
TCTCGCCAAAGGAATGCAAGGTCTGTTGAATGTCGTGAAGGAAGCAGTTCCTCTGGAAGCTTCTTGAAGA
CAAACAACGTCTGTAGCGACCCTTTGCAGGCAGCGGAACCCCCCACCTGGCGACAGGTGCCTCTGCGGCC
AAAAGCCACGTGTATAAGATACACCTGCAAAGGCGGCACAACCCCAGTGCCACGTTGTGAGTTGGATAGT
TGTGGAAAGAGTCAAATGGCTCTCCTCAAGCGTATTCAACAAGGGGCTGAAGGATGCCCAGAAGGTACCC
CATTGTATGGGATCTGATCTGGGGCCTCGGTGCACATGCTTTACATGTGTTTAGTCGAGGTTAAAAAAAC
GTCTAGGCCCCCCGAACCACGGGGACGTGGTTTTCCTTTGAAAAACACGATGATAATATGGATATGGCCA
CAACGGTCGCCACCATGACCGAGTACAAGCCCACGGTGCGCCTCGCCACCCGCGACGACGTCCCCAGGGC
CGTACGCACCCTCGCCGCCGCGTTCGCCGACTACCCCGCCACGCGCCACACCGTCGATCCGGACCGCCAC
ATCGAGCGGGTCACCGAGCTGCAAGAACTCTTCCTCACGCGCGTCGGGCTCGACATCGGCAAGGTGTGGG
TCGCGGACGACGGCGCCGCGGTGGCGGTCTGGACCACGCCGGAGAGCGTCGAAGCGGGGGCGGTGTTCGC
CGAGATCGGCCCGCGCATGGCCGAGTTGAGCGGTTCCCGGCTGGCCGCGCAGCAACAGATGGAAGGCCTC
CTGGCGCCGCACCGGCCCAAGGAGCCCGCGTGGTTCCTGGCCACCGTCGGCGTCTCGCCCGACCACCAGG
GCAAGGGTCTGGGCAGCGCCGTCGTGCTCCCCGGAGTGGAGGCGGCCGAGCGCGCCGGGGTGCCCGCCTT
CCTGGAGACCTCCGCGCCCCGCAACCTCCCCTTCTACGAGCGGCTCGGCTTCACCGTCACCGCCGACGTC
GAGGTGCCCGAAGGACCGCGCACCTGGTGCATGACCCGCAAGCCCGGTGCCTGACGCCCGCCCCACGACC
CGCAGCGCCCGACCGAAAGGAGCGCACGACCCCATGCATGTATTCAATCTAAGCAGGCTTTCACTTTCTC
GCCAACTTACAAGGCCTTTCTGTGTAAACAATACCTGAACCTTTACCCCGTTGCCCGGCAACGGCCAGGT
CTGTGCCAAGTGTTTGCTGACGCAACCCCCACTGGCTGGGGCTTGGTCATGGGCCATCAGCGCATGCGTG
GAACCTTTTCGGCTCCTCTGCCGATCCATACTGCGGAACTCCTAGCCGCTTGTTTTGCTCGCAGCAGGTC
TGGAGCAAACATTATCGGGACTGATAACTCTGTTGTCCTATCCCGCAAATATACATCGTTTCCATGGCTG
CTAGGCTGTGCTGCCAACTGGATCCTGCGCGGGACGTCCTTTGTTTACGTCCCGTCGGCGCTGAATCCTG
CGGACGACCCTTCTCGGGGTCGCTTGGGACTCTCTCGTCCCCTTCTCCGTCTGCCGTTCCGACCGACCAC
GGGGCGCACCTCTCTTTACGCGGACTCCCCGTCTGTGCCTTCTCATCTGCCGGACCGTGTGCACTTCGCT
TCACCTCTGCACGTCGCATGGAGACCACCGTGAACGCCCACCAAATATTGCCCAAGGTCTTACATAAGAG
GACTCTTGGACTCTCAGCAATGTCAACGACCGACCTTGAGGCATACTTCAAAGACTGTTTGTTTAAAGAC
TGGGAGGAGTTGGGGGAGGAGATTAGGTTAAAGGTCTTTGTACTAGGAGGCTGTAGGCATAAATTGGTCT
GCGCACCAGCACCATGGCGCAATCACTAGAGCGGGGTACCTTTAAGACCAATGACTTACAAGGCAGCTGT
AGATCTTAGCCACTTTTTAAAAGAAAAGGGGGGACTGGAAGGGCTAATTCACTCCCAACGAAGACAAGAT
CTGCTTTTTGCTTGTACTGGGTCTCTCTGGTTAGACCAGATCTGAGCCTGGGAGCTCTCTGGCTAACTAG
GGAACCCACTGCTTAAGCCTCAATAAAGCTTGCCTTGAGTGCTTCAAGTAGTGTGTGCCCGTCTGTTGTG
TGACTCTGGTAACTAGAGATCCCTCAGACCCTTTTAGTCAGTGTGGAAAATCTCTAGCAGTAGTAGTTCA
TGTCATCTTATTATTCAGTATTTATAACTTGCAAAGAAATGAATATCAGAGAGTGAGAGGAACTTGTTTA
TTGCAGCTTATAATGGTTACAAATAAAGCAATAGCATCACAAATTTCACAAATAAAGCATTTTTTTCACT
GCATTCTAGTTGTGGTTTGTCCAAACTCATCAATGTATCTTATCATGTCTGGCTCTAGCTATCCCGCCCC
TAACTCCGCCCATCCCGCCCCTAACTCCGCCCAGTTCCGCCCATTCTCCGCCCCATGGCTGACTAATTTT
TTTTATTTATGCAGAGGCCGAGGCCGCCTCGGCCTCTGAGCTATTCCAGAAGTAGTGAGGAGGCTTTTTT
GGAGGCCTAGGGACGTACCCAATTCGCCCTATAGTGAGTCGTATTACGCGCGCTCACTGGCCGTCGTTTT
ACAACGTCGTGACTGGGAAAACCCTGGCGTTACCCAACTTAATCGCCTTGCAGCACATCCCCCTTTCGCC
AGCTGGCGTAATAGCGAAGAGGCCCGCACCGATCGCCCTTCCCAACAGTTGCGCAGCCTGAATGGCGAAT
GGG
[124 nt withheld, positions 4554-4677]
C
[91 nt withheld, positions 4679-4769]
A
[49 nt withheld, positions 4771-4819]
CCTTTGACGTTGGAGTCCACGTTCTTT
[37 nt withheld, positions 4847-4883]
ACCCTATCTCGGTCTATTCTTTTGATTTATAAGGGATTTTGCCGATTTCGGCCTATTGGTTAAAAAATGA
GCTGATTTAACAAAAATTTAACGCGAATTTTAACAAAATATTAACGCTTACAATTTAGGTGGCACTTTTC
GGGGAAATGTGCGCGGAACCCCTATTTGTTTATTTTTCTAAATACATTCAAATATGTATCCGCTCATGAG
ACAATAACCCTGATAAATGCTTCAATAATATTGAAAAAGGAAGAGTATGAGTATTCAACATTTCCGTGTC
GCCCTTATTCCCTTTTTTGCGGCATTTTGCCTTCCTGTTTTTGCTCACCCAGAAACGCTGGTGAAAGTAA
AAGATGCTGAAGATCAGTTGGGTGCACGAGTGGGTTACATCGAACTGGATCTCAACAGCGGTAAGATCCT
TGAGAGTTTTCGCCCCGAAGAACGTTTTCCAATGATGAGCACTTTTAAAGTTCTGCTATGTGGCGCGGTA
TTATCCCGTATTGACGCCGGGCAAGAGCAACTCGGTCGCCGCATACACTATTCTCAGAATGACTTGGTTG
AGTACTCACCAGTCACAGAAAAGCATCTTACGGATGGCATGACAGTAAGAGAATTATGCAGTGCTGCCAT
AACCATGAGTGATAACACTGCGGCCAACTTACTTCTGACAACGATCGGAGGACCGAAGGAGCTAACCGCT
TTTTTGCACAACATGGGGGATCATGTAACTCGCCTTGATCGTTGGGAACCGGAGCTGAATGAAGCCATAC
CAAACGACGAGCGTGACACCACGATGCCTGTAGCAATGGCAACAACGTTGCGCAAACTATTAACTGGCGA
ACTACTTACTCTAGCTTCCCGGCAACAATTAATAGACTGGATGGAGGCGGATAAAGTTGCAGGACCACTT
CTGCGCTCGGCCCTTCCGGCTGGCTGGTTTATTGCTGATAAATCTGGAGCCGGTGAGCGTGGGTCTCGCG
GTATCATTGCAGCACTGGGGCCAGATGGTAAGCCCTCCCGTATCGTAGTTATCTACACGACGGGGAGTCA
GGCAACTATGGATGAACGAAATAGACAGATCGCTGAGATAGGTGCCTCACTGATTAAGCATTGGTAACTG
TCAGACCAAGTTTACTCATATATACTTTAGATTGATTTAAAACTTCATTTTTAATTTAAAAGGATCTAGG
TGAAGATCCTTTTTGATAATCTCATGACCAAAATCCCTTAACGTGAGTTTTCGTTCCACTGAGCGTCAGA
CCCCGTAGAAAAGATCAAAGGATCTTCTTGAGATCCTTTTTTTCTGCGCGTAATCTGCTGCTTGCAAACA
AAAAAACCACCGCTACCAGCGGTGGTTTGTTTGCCGGATCAAGAGCTACCAACTCTTTTTCCGAAGGTAA
CTGGCTTCAGCAGAGCGCAGATACCAAATACTGTTCTTCTAGTGTAGCCGTAGTTAGGCCACCACTTCAA
GAACTCTGTAGCACCGCCTACATACCTCGCTCTGCTAATCCTGTTACCAGTGGCTGCTGCCAGTGGCGAT
AAGTCGTGTCTTACCGGGTTGGACTCAAGACGATAGTTACCGGATAAGGCGCAGCGGTCGGGCTGAACGG
GGGGTTCGTGCACACAGCCCAGCTTGGAGCGAACGACCTACACCGAACTGAGATACCTACAGCGTGAGCT
ATGAGAAAGCGCCACGCTTCCCGAAGGGAGAAAGGCGGACAGGTATCCGGTAAGCGGCAGGGTCGGAACA
GGAGAGCGCACGAGGGAGCTTCCAGGGGGAAACGCCTGGTATCTTTATAGTCCTGTCGGGTTTCGCCACC
TCTGACTTGAGCGTCGATTTTTGTGATGCTCGTCAGGGGGGCGGAGCCTATGGAAAAACGCCAGCAACGC
GGCCTTTTTACGGTTCCTGGCCTTTTGCTGGCCTTTTGCTCACATGTTCTTTCCTGCGTTATCCCCTGAT
TCTGTGGATAACCGTATTACCGCCTTTGAGTGAGCTGATACCGCTCGCCGCAGCCGAACGACCGAGCGCA
GCGAGTCAGTGAGCGAGGAAGCGGAAGAGCGCCCAATACGCAAACCGCCTCTCCCCGCGCGTTGGCCGAT
TCATTAATGCAGCTGGCACGACAGGTTTCCCGACTGGAAAGCGGGCAGTGAGCGCAACGCAATTAATGTG
AGTTAGCTCACTCATTAGGCACCCCAGGCTTTACACTTTATGCTTCCGGCTCGTATGTTGTGTGGAATTG
TGAGCGGATAACAATTTCACACAGGAAACAGCTATGACCATGATTACGCCAAGCGCGCAATTAACCCTCA
CTAAAGGGAACAAAAGCTGGAGCTGCAAGCTTAATGTAGTCTTATGCAATACTCTTGTAGTCTTGCAACA
TGGTAACGATGAGTTAGCAACATGCCTTACAAGGAGAGAAAAAGCACCGTGCATGCCGATTGGTGGAAGT
AAGGTGGTACGATCGTGCCTTATTAGGAAGGCAACAGACGGGTCTGACATGGATTGGACGAACCACTGAA
TTGCCGCATTGCAGAGATATTGTATTTAAGTGCCTAGCTCGATACATAAACGGGTCTCTCTGGTTAGACC
AGATCTGAGCCTGGGAGCTCTCTGGCTAACTAGGGAACCCACTGCTTAAGCCTCAATAAAGCTTGCCTTG
AGTGCTTCAAGTAGTGTGTGCCCGTCTGTTGTGTGACTCTGGTAACTAGAGATCCCTCAGACCCTTTTAG
TCAGTGTGGAAAATCTCTAGCAGTGGCGCCCGAACAGGGACTTGAAAGCGAAAGGGAAACCAGAGGAGCT
CTCTCGACGCAGGACTCGGCTTGCTGAAGCGCGCACGGCAAGAGGCGAGGGGCGGCGACTGGTGAGTACG
CCAAAAATTTTGACTAGCGGAGGCTAGAAGGAGAGAGATGGGTGCGAGAGCGTCAGTATTAAGCGGGGGA
GAATTAGATCGCGATGGGAAAAAATTCGGTTAAGGCCAGGGGGAAAGAAAAAATATAAATTAAAACATAT
AGTATGGGCAAGCAGGGAGCTAGAACGATTCGCAGTTAATCCTGGCCTGTTAGAAACATCAGAAGGCTGT
AGACAAATACTGGGACAGCTACAACCATCCCTTCAGACAGGATCAGAAGAACTTAGATCATTATATAATA
CAGTAGCAACCCTCTATTGTGTGCATCAAAGGATAGAGATAAAAGACACCAAGGAAGCTTTAGACAAGAT
AGAGGAAGAGCAAAACAAAAGTAAGACCACCGCACAGCAAGCGGCCGCTGATCTTCAGACCTGGAGGAGG
AGATATGAGGGACAATTGGAGAAGTGAATTATATAAATATAAAGTAGTAAAAATTGAACCATTAGGAGTA
GCACCCACCAAGGCAAAGAGAAGAGTGGTGCAGAGAGAAAAAAGAGCAGTGGGAATAGGAGCTTTGTTCC
TTGGGTTCTTGGGAGCAGCAGGAAGCACTATGGGCGCAGCGTCAATGACGCTGACGGTACAGGCCAGACA
ATTATTGTCTGGTATAGTGCAGCAGCAGAACAATTTGCTGAGGGCTATTGAGGCGCAACAGCATCTGTTG
CAACTCACAGTCTGGGGCATCAAGCAGCTCCAGGCAAGAATCCTGGCTGTGGAAAGATACCTAAAGGATC
AACAGCTCCTGGGGATTTGGGGTTGCTCTGGAAAACTCATTTGCACCACTGCTGTGCCTTGGAATGCTAG
TTGGAGTAATAAATCTCTGGAACAGATTTGGAATCACACGACCTGGATGGAGTGGGACAGAGAAATTAAC
AATTACACAAGCTTAATACACTCCTTAATTGAAGAATCGCAAAACCAGCAAGAAAAGAATGAACAAGAAT
TATTGGAATTAGATAAATGGGCAAGTTTGTGGAATTGGTTTAACATAACAAATTGGCTGTGGTATATAAA
ATTATTCATAATGATAGTAGGAGGCTTGGTAGGTTTAAGAATAGTTTTTGCTGTACTTTCTATAGTGAAT
AGAGTTAGGCAGGGATATTCACCATTATCGTTTCAGACCCACCTCCCAACCCCGAGGGGACCCGACAGGC
CCGAAGGAATAGAAGAAGAAGGTGGAGAGAGAGACAGAGACAGATCCATTCGATTAGTGAACGGATCTCG
ACGGTATCGGTTTTAAAAGAAAAGGGGGGATTGGGGGGTACAGTGCAGGGGAAAGAATAGTAGACATAAT
AGCAACAGACATACAAACTAAAGAATTACAAAAACAAATTACAAAAATTCAAAATTTTATCGATAAGCTT
GGGAG
Features (pLannotate 1.2.2; 32 found; start..end, strand, type, name):
      6..309     +  enhancer       CMV enhancer: human cytomegalovirus immediate early enhancer
    310..513     +  promoter       CMV promoter: human cytomegalovirus (CMV) immediate early promoter
    536..579     +  misc_feature   MCS (fragment): multiple cloning site
    584..649     +  CDS            ABP140 (fragment): AB140_YEAST - Also known as TRM140. Experimental evidence at protein level: Swiss-Prot protein existence level 1. S-adenosyl-L-methionine-dependent methyltransferase that mediates N(3)-methylcytidine modification of residue 32 of the tRNA anticodon loop of tRNA(Thr) and tRNA(Ser). Binds F-actin and shows weak F-actin cross-linking activity. From Saccharomyces cerevisiae (strain ATCC 204508 / S288c) (Baker's yeast).
    650..1585    +  CDS            iRFP670: near-infrared fluorescent protein with an emission peak at 670 nm, engineered from a bacterial phytochrome (Shcherbakova and Verkhusha, 2013) derived from Rhodopseudomonas palustris RpBphP6
   1586..1644    +  CDS            HBsAg (S) (fragment): major/small (S) envelope protein of hepatitis B virus hepatitis B surface antigen
   1764..2226    +  misc_feature   IRES: internal ribosome entry site (IRES) of the encephalomyocarditis virus (EMCV)
   2255..2854    +  CDS            PuroR: puromycin N-acetyltransferase; pac from Streptomyces alboniger; confers resistance to puromycin
   2990..3248    +  ncRNA          HBV PRE 1151-1410: Accession: RF02816 - Hepatitis B virus post-transcriptional regulatory element 1151-1410
   3214..3654    +  CDS            X: X_HBVD3 - Experimental evidence at protein level: Swiss-Prot protein existence level 1. Multifunctional protein that plays a role in silencing host antiviral defenses and promoting viral transcription. Does not seem to be essential for HBV infection. May be directly involved in development of cirrhosis and liver cancer (hepatocellular carcinoma). Most of cytosolic activities involve modulation of cytosolic calcium. The effect on apoptosis is controversial depending on the cell types in which the studies have been conducted. May induce apoptosis by localizing in mitochondria and causing loss of
   3676..3744    +  CDS            nef (fragment): NEF_HV1Z2 - Experimental evidence at protein level: Swiss-Prot protein existence level 1. Extracellular Nef protein targets CD4(+) T-lymphocytes for apoptosis by interacting with CXCR4 surface receptors. From Human immunodeficiency virus type 1 group M subtype D (isolate Z2/CDC-Z34) (HIV-1).
   3746..3979    +  LTR            3' LTR (ΔU3): self-inactivating 3' long terminal repeat (LTR) from HIV-1
   4051..4172    +  polyA_signal   SV40 poly(A) signal: SV40 polyadenylation signal
   4212..4347    +  rep_origin     SV40 ori: SV40 origin of replication
   4368..4386    -  promoter       T7 promoter: promoter for bacteriophage T7 RNA polymerase
   4394..4549    +  CDS            lacZα (fragment): LacZα fragment of β-galactosidase; lacZ fragment
   4554..4982    +  rep_origin     f1 ori (sequence partly withheld): f1 bacteriophage origin of replication; arrow indicates direction of (+) strand synthesis
   5035..5139    +  promoter       AmpR promoter: bla
   5140..6000    +  CDS            AmpR: β-lactamase; bla; confers resistance to ampicillin, carbenicillin, and related antibiotics
   6171..6759    +  rep_origin     ori: high-copy-number ColE1/pMB1/pBR322/pUC origin of replication
   6942..7034    +  CDS            lacI (fragment): lac repressor; lacI; The lac repressor binds to the lac operator to inhibit transcription in E. coli. This inhibition can be relieved by adding lactose or isopropyl-β-D-thiogalactopyranoside (IPTG).
   7047..7068    +  protein_bind   CAP binding site: CAP binding activates transcription in the presence of cAMP. E. coli catabolite activator protein
   7083..7113    +  promoter       lac promoter: promoter for the E. coli lac operon
   7121..7137    +  protein_bind   lac operator: The lac repressor binds to the lac operator to inhibit transcription in E. coli. This inhibition can be relieved by adding lactose or isopropyl-β-D-thiogalactopyranoside (IPTG). lac repressor encoded by lacI
   7182..7200    +  promoter       T3 promoter: promoter for bacteriophage T3 RNA polymerase
   7228..7454    +  promoter       RSV promoter: Rous sarcoma virus enhancer/promoter
   7455..7635    +  LTR            5' LTR (truncated): truncated 5' long terminal repeat (LTR) from HIV-1
   7682..7807    +  misc_feature   HIV-1 Ψ: packaging signal of human immunodeficiency virus type 1
   7791..8154    +  CDS            HIV-1 gag (fragment): gag protein from human immunodeficiency virus 1; gag
   8300..8533    +  misc_feature   RRE: The Rev response element (RRE) of HIV-1 allows for Rev-dependent mRNA export from the nucleus to the cytoplasm.
   8910..9010    +  CDS            Rev (fragment): human immunodeficiency virus 1 (HIV-1) Rev protein; rev; enhances nuclear export of unspliced and incompletely spliced viral mRNAs
   9024..9141    +  misc_feature   cPPT/CTS: central polypurine tract and central termination sequence of HIV-1
