[The description below was written by a language model from this plasmid's Addgene catalogue record and pLannotate feature annotations shown in this document.]
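Description:
pLViP-LifeAct-iRFP670 is a third-generation-style, self-inactivating HIV-1 lentiviral transfer plasmid (9,158 nt in the sequenced record) for expressing a far-red F-actin reporter in mammalian cells. It is propagated in E. coli through a high-copy ColE1/pUC origin with ampicillin selection (AmpR). The backbone also carries an f1 origin, an SV40 origin and remnants of a lac/T3/T7 cloning region. The viral genome is transcribed from a chimeric RSV promoter fused to a truncated 5' LTR. It includes the Ψ packaging signal with a partial gag sequence, the RRE for Rev-dependent nuclear export, and the cPPT/CTS. It ends in a ΔU3 3' LTR followed by an SV40 polyadenylation signal, so the integrated provirus lacks LTR promoter activity.

The internal cassette uses the CMV enhancer/promoter to drive LifeAct, the short actin-binding peptide from yeast Abp140 (annotated as an ABP140 fragment), fused at its C terminus to iRFP670, a near-infrared fluorescent protein engineered from a bacterial phytochrome. An EMCV IRES then allows translation of puromycin N-acetyltransferase from the same transcript, so transduced cells can be selected with puromycin. Downstream lies a hepatitis B virus post-transcriptional regulatory element, whose overlapping HBsAg and X annotations most likely reflect the HBV-derived sequence rather than intended payloads. This element is expected to enhance transcript export and expression.

The catalogue insert name refers to a LifeAct-mTurquoise gene, but the plasmid name, tag field and feature table all indicate iRFP670, and no mTurquoise is annotated. The construct is intended for stable labelling and live imaging of filamentous actin, leaving shorter-wavelength channels free for other reporters.
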