Addgene plasmid #229699: pLViP-LifeAct-iRFP670
Purpose: Lentiviral expression of LifeAct-iRFP670 in mammalian cells
Depositing lab: Alpha Yap. Depositing organization: University of Queensland. Publication: An E-cadherin-actin clutch translates the mechanical force of cortical flow for cell-cell contact to inhibit epithelial cell locomotion. Noordstra I, Hermoso MD, Schimmel L, Bonfim-Melo A, Currin-Ross D, Duong CN, Kalappurakkal JM, Morris RG, Vestweber D, Mayor S, Gordon E, Roca-Cusachs P, Yap AS. Dev Cell. 2023 Sep 25;58(18):1748-1763.e6. doi: 10.1016/j.devcel.2023.06.011. Epub 2023 Jul 21. PubMed 37480844.
Backbone
  Vector backbone: PLViP
  Backbone size w/o insert (bp): 8195
  Vector type: Mammalian Expression, Lentiviral
Growth in bacteria
  Bacterial resistance: Ampicillin, 100 μg/mL
  Growth temperature: 37°C
  Growth strain: NEB Stable
  Copy number: High Copy
Gene/Insert
  Gene/Insert name: Synthetic construct LifeAct-mTurquoise gene
  Species: Synthetic
  Insert size (bp): 987
  Promoter: CMV promoter
  Tag / fusion protein: iRFP670 (C terminal on insert)
  Cloning method: Gibson Cloning
Terms and licenses: Academic/Nonprofit Terms; Industry Terms: Not Available to Industry
How to cite: pLViP-LifeAct-iRFP670 was a gift from Alpha Yap (Addgene plasmid # 229699 ; http://n2t.net/addgene:229699 ; RRID:Addgene_229699)
